Addgene plasmid #210542: pGGE1-HTR5p
Purpose: Cloning A. thaliana HTR5 promoter as GreenGate module E1
Depositing lab: Ortrun Mittelsten Scheid. Depositing organization: Gregor Mendel Institute of Molecular Plant Biology. Publication: A versatile CRISPR-based system for lineage tracing in living plants. Dona M, Bradamante G, Bogojevic Z, Gutzat R, Streubel S, Mosiolek M, Dolan L, Mittelsten Scheid O. Plant J. 2023 Jul 5. doi: 10.1111/tpj.16378. PubMed 37403571.
Backbone
  Vector backbone: pJet 1.3
  Backbone manufacturer: Thermo Scientific
  Vector type: Synthetic Biology
Growth in bacteria
  Bacterial resistance: Ampicillin, 100 μg/mL
  Growth temperature: 37°C
  Growth strain: DH5alpha
  Copy number: High Copy
Gene/Insert
  Gene/Insert name: pHTR5
  Species: A. thaliana (mustard weed)
  Cloning method: Unknown
Terms and licenses: Academic/Nonprofit Terms; Industry Terms: Not Available to Industry
Depositor comments: We divide the standard E module in GreenGate system into multiple sub-modules named E1 and E2. Both are required in the reaction for successful assembly of destination vector
How to cite: pGGE1-HTR5p was a gift from Ortrun Mittelsten Scheid (Addgene plasmid # 210542 ; http://n2t.net/addgene:210542 ; RRID:Addgene_210542)
