[The description below was written by a language model from this plasmid's Addgene catalogue record and pLannotate feature annotations shown in this document.]
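Description:
pGGE1-HTR5p is a GreenGate entry-level module that carries the promoter of the Arabidopsis thaliana HTR5 gene, cloned into a pJET-type backbone (recorded as pJet 1.3) and classed as a synthetic biology vector. It is a small (about 3.7 kb), high-copy plasmid maintained in E. coli through a ColE1/pUC-type origin of replication and selected with ampicillin via the β-lactamase gene and its native bla promoter.

The automated annotation does not label the plant promoter itself. The insert most plausibly lies in the roughly 1.2 kb unannotated stretch between the T7 and SP6 phage promoters, which face inward toward it, but the record does not define its boundaries or state the cloning method. The short hits to RNA-OUT, hisG and lacI are small fragments in the backbone region and are unlikely to have any functional role in the construct.

GreenGate is a Golden Gate-style modular assembly system for building plant transformation constructs, in which modules in defined positions are joined in order into a destination vector. The depositors note that they split the standard E position into two sub-modules, E1 and E2, and that both must be present in the reaction for the destination vector to assemble correctly. This plasmid supplies the HTR5 promoter at the E1 position, so it must be paired with an E2 part, presumably a sequence placed under control of that promoter. It was deposited alongside work describing a CRISPR-based system for lineage tracing in living plants, though the record does not specify what the HTR5 promoter drives in the final assemblies.
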