Features (pLannotate 1.2.2; 8 found; start..end, strand, type, name):
      1..19      +  promoter       T7 promoter: promoter for bacteriophage T7 RNA polymerase
   1230..1248    -  promoter       SP6 promoter: promoter for bacteriophage SP6 RNA polymerase
   1467..1536    +  ncRNA          RNA-OUT: Accession: RF00240 - RNA-OUT
   1582..1695    -  CDS            hisG (fragment): HIS1_SALTY - Experimental evidence at protein level: Swiss-Prot protein existence level 1. Catalyzes the condensation of ATP and 5-phosphoribose 1- diphosphate to form N'-(5'-phosphoribosyl)-ATP (PR-ATP). Has a crucial role in the pathway because the rate of histidine biosynthesis seems to be controlled primarily by regulation of HisG enzymatic activity (By similarity). From Salmonella typhimurium (strain LT2 / SGSC1412 / ATCC 700720).
   1726..1780    -  CDS            lacI (fragment): lac repressor; lacI; The lac repressor binds to the lac operator to inhibit transcription in E. coli. This inhibition can be relieved by adding lactose or isopropyl-β-D-thiogalactopyranoside (IPTG).
   1963..2551    -  rep_origin     ori: high-copy-number ColE1/pMB1/pBR322/pUC origin of replication
   2722..3582    -  CDS            AmpR: β-lactamase; bla; confers resistance to ampicillin, carbenicillin, and related antibiotics
   3583..3674    -  promoter       AmpR promoter: bla
>Addgene plasmid #210542 | pGGE1-HTR5p | addgene full sequence | sequence record 426175 | Addgene NGS Result
TAATACGACTCACTATAGGGAGACGCACATGCGGCCGCCTCGAGAATTCTGACGTCTTAATTAATTATTA
TCAGGGTGGTGGTCTCACTGCTTTCTGCCCTTGCCAATCCATATCTGAAGAAGAAAAAAAAACACAAAAT
TACGATTTAGATCCGATATAACAAAATTTGAATCGCACAGATCGATCTCTTTGGAGATTCTATACCTAGA
AAATGGAGACGATTTTCAAATCTCTGTAAAAATTCTGGTTTCTTCTTGACGGAAGAAGACGACGACTCCA
ATATTTCGGTTAGTACTGAACCGGAAAGTTTGACTGGTGCAACCAATTTAATGTACCGTACGTAACGCAC
CAATCGGATTTTGTATTCAATGGGCCTTATCTGTGAGCCCATTAATTGATGTGACGGCCTAAACTAAATC
CGAACGGTTTATTTCAGCGATCCGCGACGGTTTGTATTCAGCCAATAGCAATCAATTATGTAGCAGTGGT
GATCCTCGTCAAACCAGTAAAGCTAGATCTGGACCGTTGAATTGGTGCAAGAAAGCACATGTTGTGATAT
TTTTACCCGTACGATTAGAAAACTTGAGAAACACATTGATAATCGATAAAAACCGTCCGATCATATAAAT
CCGCTTTACCATCGTTGCCTATAAATTAATATCAATAGCCGTACACGCGTGAAGACTGACAATATTATCT
TTTTCGAATTCGGAGCTCAAGTTTGAAATTCGGAGAAGCTAGAGAGTTTTCTGAGGTACGATTCTTCGAT
CCTCTTTGATTTTCCTGGAAATATTTTTTCGGTGATCGTGAAACTACTGGAATCGCTCGATAGGTGGTAC
GAAATTAGGCGAGATTAGTTTCTATTCTTGGCCATTATCTTGTTTCTTCGCCGAATGATCTTCCGGATAA
AGATTTTAGGTTAGAGATGAATCGTATAGCTAGATTTCATCACCAGATAGTTTCTTTGTCTAGAATCTCT
GAAATTCTCGATAGTTTTCACATGTGTAAATAGATTGTTCTTATTCGGCGATTGTTGATTAGGGTTTTGA
TTTTCTTGATTATGCGATTGCAATTAGGGATTTTCTTTGGTTTTGTGTTGATCTTACGATACATTCCGGC
AATTGAATACGTATGGATCTAAATCTTGTTAATTTGTTGAACAGGACGCGAGACCGGTGGTATCATGGTT
TTTACCTCCTGAATTCGGATCCCTCGAGCGATACACACTTCTATAGTGTCACCTAAATGCGTTTAAACCT
TCCTGCAGGTGACGATTACCTAACAATCGGTCGATTCGTTTGATGTTATGTTTTGTTCTCGCTTTGGTTG
GCAGGTTACGGCCAAGTTCGGTAAGAGTGAGAGTTTTACAGTCAAGTAATGCGTGGCAAGCCAACGTTAA
GCTGTTGAGTCGTTTTAAGTGTAATTCGGGGCAGAATTGGTAAAGAGAGTCGTGTAAAATATCGAGTTCG
CACATCTTGTTGTCTGATTATTGATTTTTCGCGAAACCATTTAATCATATGACAAGATGTGTGTCCACCT
TAACTTAATGATTTTTACCAAAATCATTAGGGGATTCATCAGCGCTGAGTGTGTAAATTAATTTTTATGC
CGCAGCGGGCCAGCAATTCTCGTGAATCATCGCTTAAACGGCCTGATTTCTGAATAGCTATGCGTAAGCG
GGTGTTGTCTAACATTCTGCGTTCCTCTTTATCCTGTCTGAACCGGCTGCATTAATGAATCGGCCAACGC
GCGGGGAGAGGCGGTTTGCGTATTGGGCGCTCTTCCGCTTCCTCGCTCACTGACTCGCTGCGCTCGGTCG
TTCGGCTGCGGCGAGCGGTATCAGCTCACTCAAAGGCGGTAATACGGTTATCCACAGAATCAGGGGATAA
CGCAGGAAAGAACATGTGAGCAAAAGGCCAGCAAAAGGCCAGGAACCGTAAAAAGGCCGCATTGCTGGCG
TTTTTCCATAGGCTCCGCCCCCCTGACGAGCATCACAAAAATCGACGCTCAAGTCAGAGGTGGCGAAACC
CGACAGGACTATAAAGATACCAGGCGTTTCCCCCTGGAAGCTCCCTCGTGCGCTCTCCTGTTCCGACCCT
GCCGCTTACCGGATACCTGTCCGCCTTTCTCCCTTCGGGAAGCGTGGCGCTTTCTCATAGCTCACGCTGT
AGGTATCTCAGTTCGGTGTAGGTCGTTCGCTCCAAGCTGGGCTGTGTGCACGAACCCCCCGTTCAGCCCG
ACCGCTGCGCCTTATCCGGTAACTATCGTCTTGAGTCCAACCCGGTAAGACACGACTTATCGCCACTGGC
AGCAGCCACTGGTAACAGGATTAGCAGAGCGAGGTATGTAGGCGGTGCTACAGAGTTCTTGAAGTGGTGG
CCTAACTACGGCTACACTAGAAGAACAGTATTTGGTATCTGCGCTCTGCTGAAGCCAGTTACCTTCGGAA
AAAGAGTTGGTAGCTCTTGATCCGGCAAACAAACCACCGCTGGTAGCGGTGGTTTTTTTGTTTGCAAGCA
GCAGATTACGCGCAGAAAAAAAGGATCTCAAGAAGATCCTTTGATCTTTTCTACGGGGTCTGACGCTCAG
TGGAACGAAAACTCACGTTAAGGGATTTTGGTCATGAGATTATCAAAAAGGATCTTCACCTAGATCCTTT
TAAATTAAAAATGAAGTTTTAAATCAATCTAAAGTATATATGAGTAAACTTGGTCTGACAGTTACCAATG
CTTAATCAGTGAGGCACCTATCTCAGCGATCTGTCTATTTCGTTCATCCATAGTTGCCTGACTCCCCGTC
GTGTAGATAACTACGATACGGGAGGGCTTACCATCTGGCCCCAGTGCTGCAATGATACCGCGAGATCCAC
GCTCACCGGCTCCAGATTTATCAGCAATAAACCAGCCAGCCGGAAGGGCCGAGCGCAGAAGTGGTCCTGC
AACTTTATCCGCCTCCATCCAGTCTATTAATTGTTGCCGGGAAGCTAGAGTAAGTAGTTCGCCAGTTAAT
AGTTTGCGCAACGTTGTTGCCATTGCTACAGGCATCGTGGTGTCACGCTCGTCGTTTGGTATGGCTTCAT
TCAGCTCCGGTTCCCAACGATCAAGGCGAGTTACATGATCCCCCATGTTGTGCAAAAAAGCGGTTAGCTC
CTTCGGTCCTCCGATCGTTGTCAGAAGTAAGTTGGCCGCAGTGTTATCACTCATGGTTATGGCAGCACTG
CATAATTCTCTTACTGTCATGCCATCCGTAAGATGCTTTTCTGTGACTGGTGAGTACTCAACCAAGTCAT
TCTGAGAATAGTGTATGCGGCGACCGAGTTGCTCTTGCCCGGCGTCAATACGGGATAATACCGCGCCACA
TAGCAGAACTTTAAAAGTGCTCATCATTGGAAAACGTTCTTCGGGGCGAAAACTCTCAAGGATCTTACCG
CTGTTGAGATCCAGTTCGATGTAACCCACTCGTGCACCCAACTGATCTTCAGCATCTTTTACTTTCACCA
GCGTTTCTGGGTGAGCAAAAACAGGAAGGCAAAATGCCGCAAAAAAGGGAATAAGGGCGACACGGAAATG
TTGAATACTCATACTCTTCCTTTTTCAATATTATTGAAGCATTTATCAGGGTTATTGTCTCATGAGCGGA
TACATATTTGAATGTATTTAGAAAAATAAACAAATAGGGGTTCCGCCCGCGAAAT
