>Addgene plasmid #210542 | pGGE1-HTR5p | depositor partial sequence | sequence record 410332 | pGGE1-HTR5p sequence 1107 bps
GGTGGTGGTCTCACTGCTTTCTGCCCTTGCCAATCCATATCTGAAGAAGAAAAAAAAACACAAAATTACG
ATTTAGATCCGATATAACAAAATTTGAATCGCACAGATCGATCTCTTTGGAGATTCTATACCTAGAAAAT
GGAGACGATTTTCAAATCTCTGTAAAAATTCTGGTTTCTTCTTGACGGAAGAAGACGACGACTCCAATAT
TTCGGTTAGTACTGAACCGGAAAGTTTGACTGGTGCAACCAATTTAATGTACCGTACGTAACGCACCAAT
CGGATTTTGTATTCAATGGGCCTTATCTGTGAGCCCATTAATTGATGTGACGGCCTAAACTAAATCCGAA
CGGTTTATTTCAGCGATCCGCGACGGTTTGTATTCAGCCAATAGCAATCAATTATGTAGCAGTGGTGATC
CTCGTCAAACCAGTAAAGCTAGATCTGGACCGTTGAATTGGTGCAAGAAAGCACATGTTGTGATATTTTT
ACCCGTACGATTAGAAAACTTGAGAAACACATTGATAATCGATAAAAACCGTCCGATCATATAAATCCGC
TTTACCATCGTTGCCTATAAATTAATATCAATAGCCGTACACGCGTGAAGACTGACAATATTATCTTTTT
CGAATTCGGAGCTCAAGTTTGAAATTCGGAGAAGCTAGAGAGTTTTCTGAGGTACGATTCTTCGATCCTC
TTTGATTTTCCTGGAAATATTTTTTCGGTGATCGTGAAACTACTGGAATCGCTCGATAGGTGGTACGAAA
TTAGGCGAGATTAGTTTCTATTCTTGGCCATTATCTTGTTTCTTCGCCGAATGATCTTCCGGATAAAGAT
TTTAGGTTAGAGATGAATCGTATAGCTAGATTTCATCACCAGATAGTTTCTTTGTCTAGAATCTCTGAAA
TTCTCGATAGTTTTCACATGTGTAAATAGATTGTTCTTATTCGGCGATTGTTGATTAGGGTTTTGATTTT
CTTGATTATGCGATTGCAATTAGGGATTTTCTTTGGTTTTGTGTTGATCTTACGATACATTCCGGCAATT
GAATACGTATGGATCTAAATCTTGTTAATTTGTTGAACAGGACGCGAGACCGGTGGT
